>Addgene plasmid #226557 | pC2.4 | addgene full sequence | sequence record 448448 | Addgene NGS Result
GGCTCCGGTGCCCGTCAGTGGGCAGAGCGCACATCGCCCACAGTCCCCGAGAAGTTGGGGGGAGGGGTCG
GCAATTGAACCGGTGCCTAGAGAAGGTGGCGCGGGGTAAACTGGGAAAGTGATGTCGTGTACTGGCTCCG
CCTTTTTCCCGAGGGTGGGGGAGAACCGTATATAAGTGCAGTAGTCGCCGTGAACGTTCTTTTTCGCAAC
GGGTTTGCCGCCAGAACACAGGTAAGTGCCGTGTGTGGTTCCCGCGGGCCTGGCCTCTTTACGGGTTATG
GCCCTTGCGTGCCTTGAATTACTTCCACCTGGCTGCAGTACGTGATTCTTGATCCCGAGCTTCGGGTTGG
AAGTGGGTGGGAGAGTTCGAGGCCTTGCGCTTAAGGAGCCCCTTCGCCTCGTGCTTGAGTTGAGGCCTGG
CCTGGGCGCTGGGGCCGCCGCGTGCGAATCTGGTGGCACCTTCGCGCCTGTCTCGCTGCTTTCGATAAGT
CTCTAGCCATTTAAAATTTTTGATGACCTGCTGCGACGCTTTTTTTCTGGCAAGATAGTCTTGTAAATGC
GGGCCAAGATCTGCACACTGGTATTTCGGTTTTTGGGGCCGCGGGCGGCGACGGGGCCCGTGCGTCCCAG
CGCACATGTTCGGCGAGGCGGGGCCTGCGAGCGCGGCCACCGAGAATCGGACGGGGGTAGTCTCAAGCTG
GCCGGCCTGCTCTGGTGCCTGGTCTCGCGCCGCCGTGTATCGCCCCGCCCTGGGCGGCAAGGCTGGCCCG
GTCGGCACCAGTTGCGTGAGCGGAAAGATGGCCGCTTCCCGGCCCTGCTGCAGGGAGCTCAAAATGGAGG
ACGCGGCGCTCGGGAGAGCGGGCGGGTGAGTCACCCACACAAAGGAAAAGGGCCTTTCCGTCCTCAGCCG
TCGCTTCATGTGACTCCACGGAGTACCGGGCGCCGTCCAGGCACCTCGATTAGTTCTCGAGCTTTTGGAG
TACGTCGTCTTTAGGTTGGGGGGAGGGGTTTTATGCGATGGAGTTTCCCCACACTGAGTGGGTGGAGACT
GAAGTTAGGCCAGCTTGGCACTTGATGTAATTCTCCTTGGAATTTGCCCTTTTTGAGTTTGGATCTTGGT
TCATTCTCAAGCCTCAGACAGTGGTTCAAAGTTTTTTTCTTCCATTTCAGGTGTCGTGACAAGTTTGTAC
AAAAAAGCAGGCTGGATCCACCATGGATTACAAGGATGACGATGACAAGGGGGTACCTGCCCCAAAAAAA
AAACGCAAAGTGGAGGACCCAGTACCAGGATCTAGAGGTAAGTGGCAAGCTTTTGGGAGGAGGCCTCAGT
TAAGAGGCCCACAAGTTTAGAATGCTTAGTTCTTCAGAGTTGTCACTAGCTGCTAGCAAAGCCTCAGTTA
TTGCCCAGCTACTGAATGTATGCCAGATGCGGGGAGACAGTTTCTTACCATGTTGGAGTTTGGCGAATCT
TGAGAGTTATGCCTGAGACTGATCTTTTTTTCAATAGGTTGCTATAACTACCTGTACAGAATGAAAGCTC
TGGACTGCCATCCGTGCCTCTGGTAAGAGCTACCTGAAAGGGTCCTTTCTAGGCTCTCTGGGATTTACAT
GGGCACAGAGTGGTAAACCTATAATGTATGTTAGGATTTGTCCTTTCAGCACTTCTCTGGATATTAAGAA
TTACCTAGAGTTTTGTAATCACTGAATTATTTAGCCAAAGGAAATTCTGTTTTTTCTCCAAAGAATCTAG
GGAGTTTTGTTCTTCTTCTTATTATTTTTTTTTAAGATTTAGTTATTTATTTATTTGAAAGGCAGAGAGA
GAGAAAGGTCTTCCATTCACTGGTTCACTCTCCAGATGGCCGCAACAGCCAGAGCTGCACCGACCTGAAG
CCAGGAGCTAGGAGTTTCTTCCAGGTCTCCCATGTGGGTGCAGGGGCCCAAGCACTTGGACCATCATCTT
CTGCTTTCCCAGGCCATAGCAGAGAACTGGATCGGAAGTGGAGCAGCCGGGACTTGAACTGGTGTCCATA
TGGAATGCTGGCACTGCAGACCAGGGCTTTAACCCGCTGTGCCACAGCGCTGGCCCCTGTTCTTTTCCTG
AGATTGTTAGTTTCATGATTGGGTAAAGGTAATTTGTTGTGGGGTTTGGGTTTTTTTGTTTTGTTTTGTT
TTGTTTTTTTTTTTAATTTTATTTGAAAGAGTTACACAGAGAGCAGTCTTCCATCCACTGGTTCACTCTC
CAGTTGGCCACAATGGCCAGAGCTGGGCCGATCTGAAGCCAGGAACCAGTAGCTTCTTCCAGGTCTCCCA
TGCGAGTGCAAGGGGCCAAGGGCTTGGGCCATCTTCTGCTGCTTTCCCAGGCCACAGCAGAGAGCTGGAT
CAGAAGTGGAGCAGGCAGTGACTTTACCCGCTATGCCATAGCACAGACCCTGGCAATTTGTTCTTGGACA
AAAGGCTAGTGGTGTCTGGTTTTCCACTAAGCCTAAGATAGATGGTTCTTGTTGGATTTCTTCATTCTGT
TACCACTTATCATATATGTTCTATGTCTACCAAAACATAGTTTATATCTAAAGCCAGGAAGGTTAAGTAG
GGTGGTGAAAAGGATGTTGACGCTATCCGTTATGCTTGGCATAGCTTACAGTTGTGCTTCTACCGCTAAG
GCCATTTAGGTACAGCCGCATACCTTTGGTTTTCTTAATTCCATTAGAATTTCACTCCAATTCACTCATT
TCATTAGACCTATTTCTGAGTTTGGGAAAGTAACTAGAAAGAATGGTAGAAGAGGTATCATTGTGCTCTT
TTCTTTTCAGCCGGTGTCATGTCCGAGCTGATCAAGGAGAACATGCACATGAAGCTGTACATGGAGGGCA
CCGTGAACAACCACCACTTCAAGTGCACATCCGAGGGCGAAGGCAAGCCCTACGAGGGCACCCAGACCAT
GAAGATCAAGGTGGTCGAGGGCGGCCCTCTCCCCTTCGCCTTCGACATCCTGGCTACCAGCTTCATGTAC
GGCAGCAAAGCCTTCATCAACCACACCCAGGGCATCCCCGACTTCTTCAAGCAGTCCTTCCCCGAGGGCT
TCACATGGGAGAGAATCACCACATACGAAGACGGGGGCGTGCTGACCGCTACCCAGGACACCAGCTTCCA
GAACGGCTGCATCATCTACAACGTCAAGATCAACGGGGTGAACTTCCCATCCAACGGCCCTGTGATGCAG
AAGAAAACACGCGGCTGGGAGGCCAACACCGAGATGCTGTACCCCGCCGACGGCGGCCTGAGAGGCCACA
GCCAGATGGCCCTGAAGCTCGTGGGCGGGGGCTACCTGCACTGCTCCTTCAAGACCACATACAGATCCAA
GAAACCCGCCAAGAACCTCAAGATGCCCGGCTTCCACTTCGTGGACCACAGACTGGAAAGAATCAAGGAG
GCCGACAAAGAGACCTACGTCGAGCAGCACGAGATGGCTGTGGCCAAGTACTGCGACCTCCCCAGCAAAC
TGGGGCACAGATAATGTCCGTGAGCAAGGGCGAGGAGCTGTTCACCGGGGTGGTGCCCATCCTGGTCGAG
CTGGACGGCGACGTAAACGGCCACAAGTTCAGCGTGTCCGGCGAGGGCGAGGGCGATGCCACCTACGGCA
AGCTGACCCTGAAGTTCATCTGCACCACCGGCAAGCTGCCCGTGCCCTGGCCCACCCTCGTGACCACCCT
GACCTACGGCGTGCAGTGCTTCAGCCGCTACCCCGACCACATGAAGCAGCACGACTTCTTCAAGTCCGCC
ATGCCCGAAGGCTACGTCCAGGAGCGCACCATCTTCTTCAAGGACGACGGCAACTACAAGACCCGCGCCG
AGGTGAAGTTCGAGGGCGACACCCTGGTGAACCGCATCGAGCTGAAGGGCATCGACTTCAAGGAGGACGG
CAACATCCTGGGGCACAAGCTGGAGTACAACTACAACAGCCACAACGTCTATATCATGGCCGACAAGCAG
AAGAACGGCATCAAGGTGAACTTCAAGATCCGCCACAACATCGAGGACGGCAGCGTGCAGCTCGCCGACC
ACTACCAGCAGAACACCCCCATCGGCGACGGCCCCGTGCTGCTGCCCGACAACCACTACCTGAGCACCCA
GTCCGCCCTGAGCAAAGACCCCAACGAGAAGCGCGATCACATGGTCCTGCTGGAGTTCGTGACCGCCGCC
GGGATCACTCTCGGCATGGACGAGCTGTACAAATAAGGGCCCGTGTCCATTTAATATTAATTCCTGATTG
TTCTGTTTCATTAATCATTCAGATAGATAAAGATTCTTAGGTCAAAAAAAAAAAAAAACAGGAAATCATA
CCCCTACGGTTCCATCCACACAAACCTAAAAATAAGCATTGGCACTAAGTACTCAGGGAAAGAACACTGT
TTAGATATGTCATTGTGTATGTGTTTTTTTCCTCCCTTCTAGCACTGGAAGAAGTGTCGCATCATCACCA
TCACCACTAAGCGGCCGCATGGAAGACGCCAAAAACATAAAGAAAGGCCCGGCGCCATTCTATCCGCTGG
AAGATGGAACCGCTGGAGAGCAACTGCATAAGGCTATGAAGAGATACGCCCTGGTTCCTGGAACAATTGC
TTTTACAGATGCACATATCGAGGTGGACATCACTTACGCTGAGTACTTCGAAATGTCCGTTCGGTTGGCA
GAAGCTATGAAACGATATGGGCTGAATACAAATCACAGAATCGTCGTATGCAGTGAAAACTCTCTTCAAT
TCTTTATGCCGGTGTTGGGCGCGTTATTTATCGGAGTTGCAGTTGCGCCCGCGAACGACATTTATAATGA
ACGTGAATTGCTCAACAGTATGGGCATTTCGCAGCCTACCGTGGTGTTCGTTTCCAAAAAGGGGTTGCAA
AAAATTTTGAACGTGCAAAAAAAGCTCCCAATCATCCAAAAAATTATTATCATGGATTCTAAAACGGATT
ACCAGGGATTTCAGTCGATGTACACGTTCGTCACATCTCATCTACCTCCCGGTTTTAATGAATACGATTT
TGTGCCAGAGTCCTTCGATAGGGACAAGACAATTGCACTGATCATGAACTCCTCTGGATCTACTGGTCTG
CCTAAAGGTGTCGCTCTGCCTCATAGAACTGCCTGCGTGAGATTCTCGCATGCCAGAGATCCTATTTTTG
GCAATCAAATCATTCCGGATACTGCGATTTTAAGTGTTGTTCCATTCCATCACGGTTTTGGAATGTTTAC
TACACTCGGATATTTGATATGTGGATTTCGAGTCGTCTTAATGTATAGATTTGAAGAAGAGCTGTTTCTG
AGGAGCCTTCAGGATTACAAGATTCAAAGTGCGCTGCTGGTGCCAACCCTATTCTCCTTCTTCGCCAAAA
GCACTCTGATTGACAAATACGATTTATCTAATTTACACGAAATTGCTTCTGGTGGCGCTCCCCTCTCTAA
GGAAGTCGGGGAAGCGGTTGCCAAGAGGTTCCATCTGCCAGGTATCAGGCAAGGATATGGGCTCACTGAG
ACTACATCAGCTATTCTGATTACACCCGAGGGGGATGATAAACCGGGCGCGGTCGGTAAAGTTGTTCCAT
TTTTTGAAGCGAAGGTTGTGGATCTGGATACCGGGAAAACGCTGGGCGTTAATCAAAGAGGCGAACTGTG
TGTGAGAGGTCCTATGATTATGTCCGGTTATGTAAACAATCCGGAAGCGACCAACGCCTTGATTGACAAG
GATGGATGGCTACATTCTGGAGACATAGCTTACTGGGACGAAGACGAACACTTCTTCATCGTTGACCGCC
TGAAGTCTCTGATTAAGTACAAAGGCTATCAGGTGGCTCCCGCTGAATTGGAATCCATCTTGCTCCAACA
CCCCAACATCTTCGACGCAGGTGTCGCAGGTCTTCCCGACGATGACGCCGGTGAACTTCCCGCCGCCGTT
GTTGTTTTGGAGCACGGAAAGACGATGACGGAAAAAGAGATCGTGGATTACGTCGCCAGTCAAGTAACAA
CCGCGAAAAAGTTGCGCGGAGGAGTTGTGTTTGTGGACGAAGTACCGAAAGGTCTTACCGGAAAACTCGA
CGCAAGAAAAATCAGAGAGATCCTCATAAAGGCCAAGAAGGGCGGAAAGATCGCCGTGTAATGTCTGAGA
CGGGATCCAGCCTGCTTTTTTGTACAAGAAAGCTGGGTGCTAGCACCCAGCTTTCTTGTACAAAGTGGTG
ATCCTCAGGTGCAGGCTGCCTATCAGAAGGTGGTGGCTGGTGTGGCCAATGCCCTGGCTCACAAATACCA
CTGAGATCTTTTTCCCTCTGCCAAAAATTATGGGGACATCATGAAGCCCCTTGAGCATCTGACTTCTGGC
TAATAAAGGAAATTTATTTTCATTGCAATAGTGTGTTGGAATTTTTTGTGTCTCTCACTCGGAAGGACAT
ATGGGAGGGCAAATCATTTAAAACATCAGAATGAGTATTTGGTTTAGAGTTTGGCAACATATGCCCATAT
GCTGGCTGCCATGAACAAAGGTTGGCTATAAAGAGGTCATCAGTATATGAAACAGCCCCCTGCTGTCCAT
TCCTTATTCCATAGAAAAGCCTTGACTTGAGGTTAGATTTTTTTTATATTTTGTTTTGTGTTATTTTTTT
CTTTAACATCCCTAAAATTTTCCTTACATGTTTTACTAGCCAGATTTTTCCTCCTCTCCTGACTACTCCC
AGTCATAGCTGTCCCTCTTCTCTTATGGAGATCCCTCGACCTGCAGCCCAAGCTTCGCGTTGACATTGAT
TATTGACTAGTTATTAATAGTAATCAATTACGGGGTCATTAGTTCATAGCCCATATATGGAGTTCCGCGT
TACATAACTTACGGTAAATGGCCCGCCTGGCTGACCGCCCAACGACCCCCGCCCATTGACGTCAATAATG
ACGTATGTTCCCATAGTAACGCCAATAGGGACTTTCCATTGACGTCAATGGGTGGAGTATTTACGGTAAA
CTGCCCACTTGGCAGTACATCAAGTGTATCATATGCCAAGTACGCCCCCTATTGACGTCAATGACGGTAA
ATGGCCCGCCTGGCATTATGCCCAGTACATGACCTTATGGGACTTTCCTACTTGGCAGTACATCTACGTA
TTAGTCATCGCTATTACCATGGTGATGCGGTTTTGGCAGTACATCAATGGGCGTGGATAGCGGTTTGACT
CACGGGGATTTCCAAGTCTCCACCCCATTGACGTCAATGGGAGTTTGTTTTGGCACCAAAATCAACGGGA
CTTTCCAAAATGTCGTAACAACTCCGCCCCATTGACGCAAATGGGCGGTAGGCGTGTACGGTGGGAGGTC
TATATAAGCAGAGCTCTCTGGCTAACTAGAGAACCCACTGCGCCACCATGGCCAAGCCTTTGTCTCAAGA
AGAATCCACCCTCATTGAAAGAGCAACGGCTACAATCAACAGCATCCCCATCTCTGAAGACTACAGCGTC
GCCAGCGCAGCTCTCTCTAGCGACGGCCGCATCTTCACTGGTGTCAATGTATATCATTTTACTGGGGGAC
CTTGTGCAGAACTCGTGGTGCTGGGCACTGCTGCTGCTGCGGCAGCTGGCAACCTGACTTGTATCGTCGC
GATCGGAAATGAGAACAGGGGCATCTTGAGCCCCTGCGGACGGTGCCGACAGGTGCTTCTCGATCTGCAT
CCTGGGATCAAAGCCATAGTGAAGGACAGTGATGGACAGCCGACGGCAGTTGGGATTCGTGAATTGCTGC
CCTCTGGTTATGTGTGGGAGGGCTAACTCGAGTCTAGAGGGCCCGTTTAAACCCGCTGATCAGCCTCGAC
TGTGCCTTCTAGTTGCCAGCCATCTGTTGTTTGCCCCTCCCCCGTGCCTTCCTTGACCCTGGAAGGTGCC
ACTCCCACTGTCCTTTCCTAATAAAATGAGGAAATTGCATCGCATTGTCTGAGTAGGTGTCATTCTATTC
TGGGGGGTGGGGTGGGGCAGGACAGCAAGGGGGAGGATTGGGAAGACAATAGCAGGCATGCTGGGGATGC
GGTGGGCTCTATGGCTCGAGTTAATTAACGAGAGCATAATATTGATATGTGCCAAAGTTGTTTCTGACTG
ACTAATAAGTATAATTTGTTTCTATTATGTATAGGTTAAGCTAATTACTTATTTTATAATACAACATGAC
TGTTTTTAAAGTACAAAATAAGTTTATTTTTGTAAAAGAGAGAATGTTTAAAAGTTTTGTTACTTTATAG
AAGAAATTTTGAGTTTTTGTTTTTTTTTAATAAATAAATAAACATAAATAAATTGTTTGTTGAATTTATT
ATTAGTATGTAAGTGTAAATATAATAAAACTTAATATCTATTCAAATTAATAAATAAACCTCGATATACA
GACCGATAAAACACATGCGTCAATTTTACGCATGATTATCTTTAACGTACGTCACAATATGATTATCTTT
CTAGGGTTAAATAATAGTTTCTAATTTTTTTATTATTCAGCCTGCTGTCGTGAATACCGAGCTCCAATTC
GCCCTATAGTGAGTCGTATTACAATTCACTGGCCGTCGTTTTACAACGTCGTGACTGGGAAAACCCTGGC
GTTACCCAACTTAATCGCCTTGCAGCACATCCCCCTTTCGCCAGCTGGCGTAATAGCGAAGAGGCCCGCA
CCGATCGCCCTTCCCAACAGTTGCGCAGCCTGAATGGCGAATGGG
[124 nt withheld, positions 8726-8849]
C
[91 nt withheld, positions 8851-8941]
A
[49 nt withheld, positions 8943-8991]
CCTTTGACGTTGGAGTCCACGTTCTTT
[37 nt withheld, positions 9019-9055]
ACCCTATCTCGGTCTATTCTTTTGATTTATAAGGGATTTTGCCGATTTCGGCCTATTGGTTAAAAAATGA
GCTGATTTAACAAAAATTTAACGCGAATTTTAACAAAATATTAACGCTTACAATTTAGGTGGCACTTTTC
GGGGAAATGTGCGCGGAACCCCTATTTGTTTATTTTTCTAAATACATTCAAATATGTATCCGCTCATGAG
ACAATAACCCTGATAAATGCTTCAATAATATTGAAAAAGGAAGAGTATGAGTATTCAACATTTCCGTGTC
GCCCTTATTCCCTTTTTTGCGGCATTTTGCCTTCCTGTTTTTGCTCACCCAGAAACGCTGGTGAAAGTAA
AAGATGCTGAAGATCAGTTGGGTGCACGAGTGGGTTACATCGAACTGGATCTCAACAGCGGTAAGATCCT
TGAGAGTTTTCGCCCCGAAGAACGTTTTCCAATGATGAGCACTTTTAAAGTTCTGCTATGTGGCGCGGTA
TTATCCCGTATTGACGCCGGGCAAGAGCAACTCGGTCGCCGCATACACTATTCTCAGAATGACTTGGTTG
AGTACTCACCAGTCACAGAAAAGCATCTTACGGATGGCATGACAGTAAGAGAATTATGCAGTGCTGCCAT
AACCATGAGTGATAACACTGCGGCCAACTTACTTCTGACAACGATCGGAGGACCGAAGGAGCTAACCGCT
TTTTTGCACAACATGGGGGATCATGTAACTCGCCTTGATCGTTGGGAACCGGAGCTGAATGAAGCCATAC
CAAACGACGAGCGTGACACCACGATGCCTGTAGCAATGGCAACAACGTTGCGCAAACTATTAACTGGCGA
ACTACTTACTCTAGCTTCCCGGCAACAATTAATAGACTGGATGGAGGCGGATAAAGTTGCAGGACCACTT
CTGCGCTCGGCCCTTCCGGCTGGCTGGTTTATTGCTGATAAATCTGGAGCCGGTGAGCGTGGGTCTCGCG
GTATCATTGCAGCACTGGGGCCAGATGGTAAGCCCTCCCGTATCGTAGTTATCTACACGACGGGGAGTCA
GGCAACTATGGATGAACGAAATAGACAGATCGCTGAGATAGGTGCCTCACTGATTAAGCATTGGTAACTG
TCAGACCAAGTTTACTCATATATACTTTAGATTGATTTAAAACTTCATTTTTAATTTAAAAGGATCTAGG
TGAAGATCCTTTTTGATAATCTCATGACCAAAATCCCTTAACGTGAGTTTTCGTTCCACTGAGCGTCAGA
CCCCGTAGAAAAGATCAAAGGATCTTCTTGAGATCCTTTTTTTCTGCGCGTAATCTGCTGCTTGCAAACA
AAAAAACCACCGCTACCAGCGGTGGTTTGTTTGCCGGATCAAGAGCTACCAACTCTTTTTCCGAAGGTAA
CTGGCTTCAGCAGAGCGCAGATACCAAATACTGTTCTTCTAGTGTAGCCGTAGTTAGGCCACCACTTCAA
GAACTCTGTAGCACCGCCTACATACCTCGCTCTGCTAATCCTGTTACCAGTGGCTGCTGCCAGTGGCGAT
AAGTCGTGTCTTACCGGGTTGGACTCAAGACGATAGTTACCGGATAAGGCGCAGCGGTCGGGCTGAACGG
GGGGTTCGTGCACACAGCCCAGCTTGGAGCGAACGACCTACACCGAACTGAGATACCTACAGCGTGAGCT
ATGAGAAAGCGCCACGCTTCCCGAAGGGAGAAAGGCGGACAGGTATCCGGTAAGCGGCAGGGTCGGAACA
GGAGAGCGCACGAGGGAGCTTCCAGGGGGAAACGCCTGGTATCTTTATAGTCCTGTCGGGTTTCGCCACC
TCTGACTTGAGCGTCGATTTTTGTGATGCTCGTCAGGGGGGCGGAGCCTATGGAAAAACGCCAGCAACGC
GGCCTTTTTACGGTTCCTGGCCTTTTGCTGGCCTTTTGCTCACATGTTCTTTCCTGCGTTATCCCCTGAT
TCTGTGGATAACCGTATTACCGCCTTTGAGTGAGCTGATACCGCTCGCCGCAGCCGAACGACCGAGCGCA
GCGAGTCAGTGAGCGAGGAAGCGGAAGAGCGCCCAATACGCAAACCGCCTCTCCCCGCGCGTTGGCCGAT
TCATTAATGCAGCTGGCACGACAGGTTTCCCGACTGGAAAGCGGGCAGTGAGCGCAACGCAATTAATGTG
AGTTAGCTCACTCATTAGGCACCCCAGGCTTTACACTTTATGCTTCCGGCTCGTATGTTGTGTGGAATTG
TGAGCGGATAACAATTTCACACAGGAAACAGCTATGACCATGATTACGCCAAGCTCGAAATTAACCCTCA
CTAAAGGGAACAAAAGCTGGTACCTCGCGCGACTTGGTTTGCCATTCTTTAGCGCGCGTCGCGTCACACA
GCTTGGCCACAATGTGGTTTTTGTCAAACGAAGATTCTATGACGTGTTTAAAGTTTAGGTCGAGTAAAGC
GCAAATCTTTTTTAACCCTAGAAAGATAGTCTGCGTAAAATTGACGCATGCATTCTTGAAATATTGCTCT
CTCTTTCTAAATAGCGCGAATCCGTCGCTGTGCATTTAGGACATCTCAGTCGCCGCTTGGAGCTCCCGTG
AGGCGTGCTTGTCAATGCGGTAAGTGTCACTGATTTTGAACTATAACGACCGCGTGAGTCAAAATGACGC
ATGATTATCTTTTACGTGACTTTTAAGATTTAACTCATACGATAATTATATTGTTATTTCATGTTCTACT
TACGTGATAACTTATTATATATATATTTTCTTGTTATAGATATCATCAACTTTGTATAGAAAAGTTG
Features (pLannotate 1.2.2; 30 found; start..end, strand, type, name):
     20..231     +  promoter       EF-1α core promoter: core promoter for human elongation factor EF-1α
    232..341     +  intron         EF-1α intron A (fragment): intron upstream of the start codon of human EF-1α
    967..1170    +  intron         EF-1α intron A: truncated intron upstream of the start codon of human EF-1α
   1179..1203    +  protein_bind   attB1: mutant version of attB; recombination site for the Gateway® BP reaction BP Clonase™
   1216..1239    +  CDS            FLAG: FLAG® epitope tag, followed by an enterokinase cleavage site
   2155..2177    -  misc_feature   pause site (fragment): RNA polymerase II transcriptional pause signal from the human α2 globin gene
   2819..3511    +  CDS            TurboRFP: TurboRFP is a basic (constitutively fluorescent) orange fluorescent protein published in 2007, derived from Entacmaea quadricolor. It has low acid sensitivity.
   3520..4233    +  CDS            EGFP: EGFP is a basic (constitutively fluorescent) green fluorescent protein published in 1996, derived from Aequorea victoria. It is reported to be a rapidly-maturing weak dimer with moderate acid sensitivity.
   4499..6151    +  CDS            luciferase: firefly luciferase; luc+; enhanced luc+ version of the luciferase gene
   6179..6198    +  protein_bind   attB2 (fragment): mutant version of attB; recombination site for the Gateway® BP reaction BP Clonase™
   6205..6229    -  protein_bind   attB2: mutant version of attB; recombination site for the Gateway® BP reaction BP Clonase™
   6233..6301    +  CDS            HBB (fragment): HBB_PONPY - Experimental evidence at transcript level: Swiss-Prot protein existence level 2. Involved in oxygen transport from the lung to the various peripheral tissues. From Pongo pygmaeus (Bornean orangutan).
   6372..6427    +  polyA_signal   β-globin poly(A) signal: rabbit β-globin polyadenylation signal (Gil and Proudfoot, 1987)
   6782..7161    +  enhancer       CMV enhancer: human cytomegalovirus immediate early enhancer
   7162..7365    +  promoter       CMV promoter: human cytomegalovirus (CMV) immediate early promoter
   7398..7796    +  CDS            BSD: blasticidin S deaminase; Aspergillus terreus BSD; confers resistance to blasticidin
   7840..8064    +  polyA_signal   bGH poly(A) signal: bovine growth hormone polyadenylation signal
   8543..8561    -  promoter       T7 promoter: promoter for bacteriophage T7 RNA polymerase
   8564..8721    +  CDS            lacZα (fragment): LacZα fragment of β-galactosidase; lacZ fragment
   8726..9154    +  rep_origin     f1 ori (sequence partly withheld): f1 bacteriophage origin of replication; arrow indicates direction of (+) strand synthesis
   9207..9311    +  promoter       AmpR promoter: bla
   9312..10172   +  CDS            AmpR: β-lactamase; bla; confers resistance to ampicillin, carbenicillin, and related antibiotics
  10343..10931   +  rep_origin     ori: high-copy-number ColE1/pMB1/pBR322/pUC origin of replication
  11114..11206   +  CDS            lacI (fragment): lac repressor; lacI; The lac repressor binds to the lac operator to inhibit transcription in E. coli. This inhibition can be relieved by adding lactose or isopropyl-β-D-thiogalactopyranoside (IPTG).
  11219..11240   +  protein_bind   CAP binding site: CAP binding activates transcription in the presence of cAMP. E. coli catabolite activator protein
  11255..11285   +  promoter       lac promoter: promoter for the E. coli lac operon
  11289..11311   +  protein_bind   lac operator (fragment): The lac repressor binds to the lac operator to inhibit transcription in E. coli. This inhibition can be relieved by adding lactose or isopropyl-β-D-thiogalactopyranoside (IPTG). lac repressor encoded by lacI
  11354..11372   +  promoter       T3 promoter: promoter for bacteriophage T3 RNA polymerase
  11389..11520   -  CDS            FP (fragment): FP25_NPVAC - Experimental evidence at protein level: Swiss-Prot protein existence level 1. From Autographa californica nuclear polyhedrosis virus (AcMNPV).
  11832..11852   +  protein_bind   attB4: mutant version of attB; core recombination site for the Gateway® BP reaction BP Clonase™
