[The description below was written by a language model from this plasmid's Addgene catalogue record and pLannotate feature annotations shown in this document.]
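Description:
pC2.4 is a PiggyBac transposon-based mammalian expression plasmid carrying the synthetic NATURA reporter gene, which belongs to a platform for evaluating chemical modification patterns in splice-switching oligonucleotides. It is propagated in E. coli through a high-copy ColE1/pUC-type origin with ampicillin selection (AmpR). The backbone also retains an f1 origin, lacZα and lac promoter remnants, and T7 and T3 promoters. The annotation does not explicitly call out the PiggyBac terminal repeats. A short fragment matching a baculovirus FP25 gene region lies near the backbone junction and may reflect transposon-derived sequence, but the record does not say so.

The roughly 6.7 kb reporter insert is driven by the human EF-1α promoter with its intron A and is flanked by Gateway attB1 and attB2 sites, which indicates recombinational assembly. An attB4 site sits upstream of the promoter. Within the insert, an N-terminal FLAG tag is followed by about 1.5 kb of largely unannotated sequence, then TurboRFP, EGFP and firefly luciferase (luc+) coding sequences in the same orientation. The unit ends in a rabbit β-globin polyadenylation signal. This combines fluorescent and luminescent readouts in one transcription unit. The unannotated regions presumably hold the splicing-responsive elements, but the record does not describe how exon inclusion or skipping is coupled to each reporter. A separate CMV enhancer/promoter cassette expresses blasticidin S deaminase with a bGH poly(A) signal, allowing blasticidin selection of mammalian cells. With a PiggyBac transposase supplied, the design would suit stable genomic integration to generate reporter cell lines for oligonucleotide screening.
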