Addgene plasmid #226557: pC2.4
Purpose: NATURA gene encoding plasmid
Depositing lab: Dave Wee. Depositing organization: Institute of Molecular and Cell Biology, A*STAR Research Entities. Publication: Unveiling sequence-agnostic mixed-chemical modification patterns for splice-switching oligonucleotides using the NATURA platform. Tabaglio T, Agarwal T, Cher WY, Ow JR, Chew AK, Sun PYQ, Reddy Gurrampati RS, Lu H, Naidu P, Ng HK, Le Guezennec X, Ng SY, Lakshmanan M, Guccione E, Wee KB. Mol Ther Nucleic Acids. 2025 Jan 7;36(1):102422. doi: 10.1016/j.omtn.2024.102422. eCollection 2025 Mar 11. PubMed 39926316.
Backbone
  Vector backbone: PiggyBac
  Vector type: Mammalian Expression, Luciferase ; Piggybac
Growth in bacteria
  Bacterial resistance: Ampicillin, 100 μg/mL
  Growth temperature: 30°C
  Growth strain: NEB Stable
  Copy number: High Copy
Gene/Insert
  Gene/Insert name: NATURA reporter gene
  Species: Synthetic
  Insert size (bp): 6700
  Promoter: EF1alpha
  Tag / fusion protein: Flag (N terminal on insert); EGFP (C terminal on insert)
  Cloning method: Other
  Sequencing primers: 5′ EF-1a Forward
Terms and licenses: Academic/Nonprofit Terms; Industry Terms: Not Available to Industry
How to cite: pC2.4 was a gift from Dave Wee (Addgene plasmid # 226557 ; http://n2t.net/addgene:226557 ; RRID:Addgene_226557)
